Addgene plasmid #238587: LDHA-HiBiT Vector
Depositing lab: Promega Corporation.
Backbone
  Vector backbone: pBiT3.1-C [CMV/HiBiT/Blast] Vector
  Vector type: Mammalian Expression
  Selectable markers: Neomycin
Growth in bacteria
  Bacterial resistance: Kanamycin, 50 μg/mL
  Growth temperature: 37°C
  Growth strain: DH5alpha
  Copy number: High Copy
Gene/Insert
  Gene/Insert name: LDHA
  Species: H. sapiens (human)
  Mutation: None
  Entrez Gene: LDHA (a.k.a. GSD11, HEL-S-133P, LDHM, PIG19)
  Promoter: CMV
  Tag / fusion protein: HiBiT (C terminal on backbone)
  Cloning method: Other
How to cite: LDHA-HiBiT Vector was a gift from Promega Corporation (Addgene plasmid # 238587 ; http://n2t.net/addgene:238587 ; RRID:Addgene_238587)
