[The description below was written by a language model from this plasmid's Addgene catalogue record and pLannotate feature annotations shown in this document.]
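Description:
LDHA-HiBiT Vector is a mammalian expression plasmid of about 5.1 kb that produces human lactate dehydrogenase A (LDHA, unmutated) fused at its C terminus to the HiBiT tag. The catalogue lists the backbone as pBiT3.1-C [CMV/HiBiT/Blast]. That name implies blasticidin selection, but both the catalogue marker field and the sequence annotation point instead to a neomycin/kanamycin phosphotransferase (neo) cassette. This gene sits behind tandem SV40 early and EM7 promoters and is followed by a synthetic poly(A) signal. The single marker can therefore confer kanamycin resistance in E. coli and neomycin-class (G418) selection in mammalian cells. The annotation detects a p15A-type origin of replication, normally considered medium copy, although the catalogue describes the plasmid as high copy. Several other short backbone hits (M13 ori, bom, RSF ori, IS1, cer, tet promoter, large T antigen) are only fragments and probably have no functional role.

The expression cassette consists of the CMV immediate-early enhancer and promoter, a chimeric β-globin/immunoglobulin intron that improves transcript processing, and a T7 promoter that would allow in vitro transcription. These are followed by the LDHA open reading frame and an SV40 polyadenylation signal. The HiBiT peptide itself was not called by the annotation software, but by the catalogue description it lies in the short region downstream of LDHA, where only fragmentary matches were reported. HiBiT is a small peptide that complements the LgBiT polypeptide to reconstitute NanoLuc-type luciferase activity. The fusion therefore allows luminescent detection and quantification of LDHA protein in cells or lysates. The record does not state a specific application.
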