Features (pLannotate 1.2.2; 22 found; start..end, strand, type, name):
    140..517     +  enhancer       CMV enhancer: human cytomegalovirus immediate early enhancer
    519..718     +  promoter       CMV promoter: human cytomegalovirus (CMV) immediate early promoter
    857..989     +  intron         chimeric intron: chimera between introns from human β-globin and immunoglobulin heavy chain genes
   1033..1051    +  promoter       T7 promoter: promoter for bacteriophage T7 RNA polymerase
   1065..2060    +  CDS            LDHA: LDHA_HUMAN - Experimental evidence at protein level: Swiss-Prot protein existence level 1. From Homo sapiens (Human).
   2138..2167    +  misc_feature   MCS (fragment): pUC18/19 multiple cloning site
   2174..2223    +  CDS            SET1 (fragment): solubility-enhancement tag derived from T7 phage gene 10B
   2231..2250    +  terminator     T7 terminator (fragment): transcription terminator for bacteriophage T7 RNA polymerase
   2272..2393    -  polyA_signal   SV40 poly(A) signal: SV40 polyadenylation signal
   2416..2484    -  CDS            large T antigen (fragment): large T antigen from SV40 (simian virus 40)
   2489..2521    +  rep_origin     M13 ori (fragment): M13 bacteriophage origin of replication; arrow indicates direction of (+) strand synthesis
   2522..2573    -  misc_feature   bom (fragment): basis of mobility region from pBR322
   2638..2995    +  promoter       SV40 promoter: SV40 enhancer and early promoter
   3010..3057    +  promoter       EM7 promoter: synthetic bacterial promoter&nbsp
   3089..3880    +  CDS            neo: KKA2_KLEPN - Also known as kan, nptII. Experimental evidence at protein level: Swiss-Prot protein existence level 1. Resistance to kanamycin, neomycin, paromomycin, ribostamycin, butirosin and gentamicin B. From Klebsiella pneumoniae.
   3947..3995    +  polyA_signal   poly(A) signal: synthetic polyadenylation signal
   4024..4040    -  promoter       tet promoter (fragment): E. coli promoter for tetracycline efflux protein gene
   4152..4697    +  rep_origin     p15A ori: Plasmids containing the medium-copy-number p15A origin of replication can be propagated in E. coli cells that contain a second plasmid with the ColE1 origin.
   4785..4840    +  rep_origin     RSF ori (fragment): Plasmids containing the RSF 1030 origin of replication can be propagated in E. coli cells that contain additional plasmids with compatible origins.
   4939..4965    -  misc_feature   bom (fragment): basis of mobility region from pBR322
   4959..5006    -  mobile_element IS1 (fragment): prokaryotic transposable element IS1
   5014..5085    +  misc_feature   cer region (fragment): ColE1-derived recombination site that helps to maintain plasmids as monomers
>Addgene plasmid #238587 | LDHA-HiBiT Vector | addgene full sequence | sequence record 478465 | Addgene NGS Result
TCAATATTGGCCATTAGCCATATTATTCATTGGTTATATAGCATAAATCAATATTGGCTATTGGCCATTG
CATACGTTGTATCTATATCATAATATGTACATTTATATTGGCTCATGTCCAATATGACCGCCATGTTGGC
ATTGATTATTGACTAGTTATTAATAGTAATCAATTACGGGGTCATTAGTTCATAGCCCATATATGGAGTT
CCGCGTTACATAACTTACGGTAAATGGCCCGCCTGGCTGACCGCCCAACGACCCCCGCCCATTGACGTCA
ATAATGACGTATGTTCCCATAGTAACGCCAATAGGGACTTTCCATTGACGTCAATGGGTGGAGTATTTAC
GGTAAACTGCCCACTTGGCAGTACATCAAGTGTATCATATGCCAAGTCCGCCCCCTATTGACGTCAATGA
CGGTAAATGGCCCGCCTGGCATTATGCCCAGTACATGACCTTACGGGACTTTCCTACTTGGCAGTACATC
TACGTATTAGTCATCGCTATTACCATGGTGATGCGGTTTTGGCAGTACACCAATGGGCGTGGATAGCGGT
TTGACTCACGGGGATTTCCAAGTCTCCACCCCATTGACGTCAATGGGAGTTTGTTTTGGCACCAAAATCA
ACGGGACTTTCCAAAATGTCGTAATAACCCCGCCCCGTTGACGCAAATGGGCGGTAGGCGTGTACGGTGG
GAGGTCTATATAAGCAGAGCTGGTTTAGTGAACCGTCAGATCACTAGAAGCTTTATTGCGGTAGTTTATC
ACAGTTAAATTGCTAACGCAGTCAGTGCTTCTGACACAACAGTCTCGAACTTAAGCTGCAGAAGTTGGTC
GTGAGGCACTGGGCAGGTAAGTATCAAGGTTACAAGACAGGTTTAAGGAGACCAATAGAAACTGGGCTTG
TCGAGACAGAGAAGACTCTTGCGTTTCTGATAGGCACCTATTGGTCTTACTGACATCCACTTTGCCTTTC
TCTCCACAGGTGTCCACTCCCAGTTCAATTACAGCTCTTAAGGCTAGAGTATTAATACGACTCACTATAG
GGCTAGCGATCGCCATGGCAACTCTAAAGGATCAGCTGATTTATAATCTTCTAAAGGAAGAACAGACCCC
CCAGAATAAGATTACAGTTGTTGGGGTTGGTGCTGTTGGCATGGCCTGTGCCATCAGTATCTTAATGAAG
GACTTGGCAGATGAACTTGCTCTTGTTGATGTCATCGAAGACAAATTGAAGGGAGAGATGATGGATCTCC
AACATGGCAGCCTTTTCCTTAGAACACCAAAGATTGTCTCTGGCAAAGACTATAATGTAACTGCAAACTC
CAAGCTGGTCATTATCACGGCTGGGGCACGTCAGCAAGAGGGAGAAAGCCGTCTTAATTTGGTCCAGCGT
AACGTGAACATCTTTAAATTCATCATTCCTAATGTTGTAAAATACAGCCCGAACTGCAAGTTGCTTATTG
TTTCAAATCCAGTGGATATCTTGACCTACGTGGCTTGGAAGATAAGTGGTTTTCCCAAAAACCGTGTTAT
TGGAAGTGGTTGCAATCTGGATTCAGCCCGATTCCGTTACCTGATGGGGGAAAGGCTGGGAGTTCACCCA
TTAAGCTGTCATGGGTGGGTCCTTGGGGAACATGGAGATTCCAGTGTGCCTGTATGGAGTGGAATGAATG
TTGCTGGTGTCTCTCTGAAGACTCTGCACCCAGATTTAGGGACTGATAAAGATAAGGAACAGTGGAAAGA
GGTTCACAAGCAGGTGGTTGAGAGTGCTTATGAGGTGATCAAACTCAAAGGCTACACATCCTGGGCTATT
GGACTCTCTGTAGCAGATTTGGCAGAGAGTATAATGAAGAATCTTAGGCGGGTGCACCCAGTTTCCACCA
TGATTAAGGGTCTTTACGGAATAAAGGATGATGTCTTCCTTAGTGTTCCTTGCATTTTGGGACAGAATGG
AATCTCAGACCTTGTGAAGGTGACTCTGACTTCTGAGGAAGAGGCCCGTTTGAAGAAGAGTGCAGATACA
CTTTGGGGGATCCAAAAGGAGCTGCAATTTGTTTCTCAAGGCAGTTCAGGTGGCTCGAGCGGTGTGAGCG
GCTGGCGGCTGTTCAAGAAGATTAGCTAAGGCCGCGACTCTAGAGTCGACCTGCAGGCATGCAAGCTGAT
CCGGCTGCTAACAAAGCCCGAAAGGAAGCTGAGTTGGCTGCTGCCACCGCTGAGCAATAACTAGCATAAC
CCCTTGGGGCGGCCGCTTCGAGCAGACATGATAAGATACATTGATGAGTTTGGACAAACCACAACTAGAA
TGCAGTGAAAAAAATGCTTTATTTGTGAAATTTGTGATGCTATTGCTTTATTTGTAACCATTATAAGCTG
CAATAAACAAGTTAACAACAACAATTGCATTCATTTTATGTTTCAGGTTCAGGGGGAGATGTGGGAGGTT
TTTTTAAGCAAGTAAAACCTCTACAAATGTGGTAAAATCGAATTTTAACAAAATATTAACGCTTACAATT
TCCTGATGCGGTATTTTCTCCTTACGCATCTGTGCGGTATTTCACACCGCATACGCGGATCTGCGCAGCA
CCATGGCCTGAAATAACCTCTGAAAGAGGAACTTGGTTAGGTACCTTCTGAGGCGGAAAGAACCAGCTGT
GGAATGTGTGTCAGTTAGGGTGTGGAAAGTCCCCAGGCTCCCCAGCAGGCAGAAGTATGCAAAGCATGCA
TCTCAATTAGTCAGCAACCAGGTGTGGAAAGTCCCCAGGCTCCCCAGCAGGCAGAAGTATGCAAAGCATG
CATCTCAATTAGTCAGCAACCATAGTCCCGCCCCTAACTCCGCCCATCCCGCCCCTAACTCCGCCCAGTT
CCGCCCATTCTCCGCCCCATGGCTGACTAATTTTTTTTATTTATGCAGAGGCCGAGGCCGCCTCGGCCTC
TGAGCTATTCCAGAAGTAGTGAGGAGGCTTTTTTGGAGGCCTAGGCTTTTGCAAAAAGCTTAATTAACTG
TTGACAATTAATCATCGGCATAGTATATCGGCATAGTATAATACGACAAGGTGAGGAACTAAACCCAGGA
GGCAGATCATGATTGAACAAGATGGATTGCACGCAGGTTCTCCGGCCGCTTGGGTGGAGAGGCTATTCGG
CTATGACTGGGCACAACAGACAATCGGCTGCTCTGATGCCGCCGTGTTCCGGCTGTCAGCGCAGGGGCGC
CCGGTTCTTTTTGTCAAGACCGACCTGTCCGGTGCCCTGAATGAACTGCAGGACGAGGCAGCGCGGCTAT
CGTGGCTGGCCACGACGGGCGTTCCTTGCGCAGCTGTGCTCGACGTTGTCACTGAAGCGGGAAGGGACTG
GCTGCTATTGGGCGAAGTGCCGGGGCAGGATCTCCTGTCATCTCACCTTGCTCCTGCCGAGAAAGTATCC
ATCATGGCTGATGCAATGCGGCGGCTGCATACGCTTGATCCGGCTACCTGCCCATTCGACCACCAAGCGA
AACATCGCATCGAGCGAGCACGTACTCGGATGGAAGCCGGTCTTGTCGATCAGGATGATCTGGACGAAGA
GCATCAGGGGCTCGCGCCAGCCGAACTGTTCGCCAGGCTCAAGGCGCGCATGCCCGACGGCGAGGATCTC
GTCGTGACCCATGGCGATGCCTGCTTGCCGAATATCATGGTGGAAAATGGCCGCTTTTCTGGATTCATCG
ACTGTGGCCGGCTGGGTGTGGCGGACCGCTATCAGGACATAGCGTTGGCTACCCGTGATATTGCTGAAGA
GCTTGGCGGCGAATGGGCTGACCGCTTCCTCGTGCTTTACGGTATCGCCGCTCCCGATTCGCAGCGCATC
GCCTTCTATCGCCTTCTTGACGAGTTCTTCTGAGCGGGACTCTGGGGTTCGAAATGACCGACCAAGCGAC
GCCCAACCTGCCATCACGATGGCCGCAATAAAATATCTTTATTTTCATTACATCTGTGTGTTGGTTTTTT
GTGTGAATCGATAGCGATAAGGATCCGCTCATGCGATGATAAGCTGTCAAACATGAGAATTACAACTTAT
ATCGTATGGGGCTGACTTCAGGTGCTACATTTGAAGAGATAAATTGCACTGAAATCTAGAAATATTTTAT
CTGATTAATAAGATGATCTTCTTGAGATCGTTTTGGTCTGCGCGTAATCTCTTGCTCTGAAAACGAAAAA
ACCGCCTTGCAGGGCGGTTTTTCGAAGGTTCTCTGAGCTACCAACTCTTTGAACCGAGGTAACTGGCTTG
GAGGAGCGCAGTCACCAAAACTTGTCCTTTCAGTTTAGCCTTAACCGGCGCATGACTTCAAGACTAACTC
CTCTAAATCAATTACCAGTGGCTGCTGCCAGTGGTGCTTTTGCATGTCTTTCCGGGTTGGACTCAAGACG
ATAGTTACCGGATAAGGCGCAGCGGTCGGACTGAACGGGGGGTTCGTGCATACAGTCCAGCTTGGAGCGA
ACTGCCTACCCGGAACTGAGTGTCAGGCGTGGAATGAGACAAACGCGGCCATAACAGCGGAATGACACCG
GTAAACCGAAAGGCAGGAACAGGAGAGCGCACGAGGGAGCCGCCAGGGGGAAACGCCTGGTATCTTTATA
GTCCTGTCGGGTTTCGCCACCACTGATTTGAGCGTCAGATTTCGTGATGCTTGTCAGGGGGGCGGAGCCT
ATGGAAAAACGGCTTTGCCGCGGCCCTCTCACTTCCCTGTTAAGTATCTTCCTGGCATCTTCCAGGAAAT
CTCCGCCCCGTTCGTAAGCCATTTCCGCTCGCCGCAGTCGAACGACCGAGCGTAGCGAGTCAGTGAGCGA
GGAAGCGGAATATATCCTGTATCACATATTCTGCTGACGCACCGGTGCAGCCTTTTTTCTCCTGCCACAT
GAAGCACTTCACTGACACCCTCATCAGTGCCAACATAGTAAGCCAGTATACACTCCGCTAGCGCTGATGT
CCGGCGGTGCTTTTGCCGTTACGCACCACCCCGTCATGAGATTACGCGTTTTAGCGGTGCGTACAATTAA
GGGATTATGGTAAATCCACTTACTGTCTGCCCTCGTAGCCATCGAGATAAACCGCAGTACTCCGGCCACG
ATGCGTCCGGCGTAGAGGATCGAGATCT
